>Addgene plasmid #249198 | pLentiCRISPRv2_mPTK7-gRNA3 | addgene full sequence | sequence record 500099 | Addgene NGS Result
GCGGAAAGTGCTGAGCATGCCCCAAGTGAATATCGTGAAAAAGACCGAGGTGCAGACAGGCGGCTTCAGC
AAAGAGTCTATCCTGCCCAAGAGGAACAGCGATAAGCTGATCGCCAGAAAGAAGGACTGGGACCCTAAGA
AGTACGGCGGCTTCGACAGCCCCACCGTGGCCTATTCTGTGCTGGTGGTGGCCAAAGTGGAAAAGGGCAA
GTCCAAGAAACTGAAGAGTGTGAAAGAGCTGCTGGGGATCACCATCATGGAAAGAAGCAGCTTCGAGAAG
AATCCCATCGACTTTCTGGAAGCCAAGGGCTACAAAGAAGTGAAAAAGGACCTGATCATCAAGCTGCCTA
AGTACTCCCTGTTCGAGCTGGAAAACGGCCGGAAGAGAATGCTGGCCTCTGCCGGCGAACTGCAGAAGGG
AAACGAACTGGCCCTGCCCTCCAAATATGTGAACTTCCTGTACCTGGCCAGCCACTATGAGAAGCTGAAG
GGCTCCCCCGAGGATAATGAGCAGAAACAGCTGTTTGTGGAACAGCACAAGCACTACCTGGACGAGATCA
TCGAGCAGATCAGCGAGTTCTCCAAGAGAGTGATCCTGGCCGACGCTAATCTGGACAAAGTGCTGTCCGC
CTACAACAAGCACCGGGATAAGCCCATCAGAGAGCAGGCCGAGAATATCATCCACCTGTTTACCCTGACC
AATCTGGGAGCCCCTGCCGCCTTCAAGTACTTTGACACCACCATCGACCGGAAGAGGTACACCAGCACCA
AAGAGGTGCTGGACGCCACCCTGATCCACCAGAGCATCACCGGCCTGTACGAGACACGGATCGACCTGTC
TCAGCTGGGAGGCGACAAGCGACCTGCCGCCACAAAGAAGGCTGGACAGGCTAAGAAGAAGAAAGATTAC
AAAGACGATGACGATAAGGGATCCGGCGCAACAAACTTCTCTCTGCTGAAACAAGCCGGAGATGTCGAAG
AGAATCCTGGACCGACCGAGTACAAGCCCACGGTGCGCCTCGCCACCCGCGACGACGTCCCCAGGGCCGT
ACGCACCCTCGCCGCCGCGTTCGCCGACTACCCCGCCACGCGCCACACCGTCGATCCGGACCGCCACATC
GAGCGGGTCACCGAGCTGCAAGAACTCTTCCTCACGCGCGTCGGGCTCGACATCGGCAAGGTGTGGGTCG
CGGACGACGGCGCCGCGGTGGCGGTCTGGACCACGCCGGAGAGCGTCGAAGCGGGGGCGGTGTTCGCCGA
GATCGGCCCGCGCATGGCCGAGTTGAGCGGTTCCCGGCTGGCCGCGCAGCAACAGATGGAAGGCCTCCTG
GCGCCGCACCGGCCCAAGGAGCCCGCGTGGTTCCTGGCCACCGTCGGAGTCTCGCCCGACCACCAGGGCA
AGGGTCTGGGCAGCGCCGTCGTGCTCCCCGGAGTGGAGGCGGCCGAGCGCGCCGGGGTGCCCGCCTTCCT
GGAGACCTCCGCGCCCCGCAACCTCCCCTTCTACGAGCGGCTCGGCTTCACCGTCACCGCCGACGTCGAG
GTGCCCGAAGGACCGCGCACCTGGTGCATGACCCGCAAGCCCGGTGCCTGAACGCGTTAAGTCGACAATC
AACCTCTGGATTACAAAATTTGTGAAAGATTGACTGGTATTCTTAACTATGTTGCTCCTTTTACGCTATG
TGGATACGCTGCTTTAATGCCTTTGTATCATGCTATTGCTTCCCGTATGGCTTTCATTTTCTCCTCCTTG
TATAAATCCTGGTTGCTGTCTCTTTATGAGGAGTTGTGGCCCGTTGTCAGGCAACGTGGCGTGGTGTGCA
CTGTGTTTGCTGACGCAACCCCCACTGGTTGGGGCATTGCCACCACCTGTCAGCTCCTTTCCGGGACTTT
CGCTTTCCCCCTCCCTATTGCCACGGCGGAACTCATCGCCGCCTGCCTTGCCCGCTGCTGGACAGGGGCT
CGGCTGTTGGGCACTGACAATTCCGTGGTGTTGTCGGGGAAATCATCGTCCTTTCCTTGGCTGCTCGCCT
GTGTTGCCACCTGGATTCTGCGCGGGACGTCCTTCTGCTACGTCCCTTCGGCCCTCAATCCAGCGGACCT
TCCTTCCCGCGGCCTGCTGCCGGCTCTGCGGCCTCTTCCGCGTCTTCGCCTTCGCCCTCAGACGAGTCGG
ATCTCCCTTTGGGCCGCCTCCCCGCGTCGACTTTAAGACCAATGACTTACAAGGCAGCTGTAGATCTTAG
CCACTTTTTAAAAGAAAAGGGGGGACTGGAAGGGCTAATTCACTCCCAACGAAGACAAGATCTGCTTTTT
GCTTGTACTGGGTCTCTCTGGTTAGACCAGATCTGAGCCTGGGAGCTCTCTGGCTAACTAGGGAACCCAC
TGCTTAAGCCTCAATAAAGCTTGCCTTGAGTGCTTCAAGTAGTGTGTGCCCGTCTGTTGTGTGACTCTGG
TAACTAGAGATCCCTCAGACCCTTTTAGTCAGTGTGGAAAATCTCTAGCAGGGCCCGTTTAAACCCGCTG
ATCAGCCTCGACTGTGCCTTCTAGTTGCCAGCCATCTGTTGTTTGCCCCTCCCCCGTGCCTTCCTTGACC
CTGGAAGGTGCCACTCCCACTGTCCTTTCCTAATAAAATGAGGAAATTGCATCGCATTGTCTGAGTAGGT
GTCATTCTATTCTGGGGGGTGGGGTGGGGCAGGACAGCAAGGGGGAGGATTGGGAAGACAATAGCAGGCA
TGCTGGGGATGCGGTGGGCTCTATGGCTTCTGAGGCGGAAAGAACCAGCTGGGGCTCTAGGGGGTATCCC
C
[124 nt withheld, positions 2802-2925]
C
[91 nt withheld, positions 2927-3017]
A
[49 nt withheld, positions 3019-3067]
CCTTTGACGTTGGAGTCCACGTTCTTT
[37 nt withheld, positions 3095-3131]
ACCCTATCTCGGTCTATTCTTTTGATTTATAAGGGATTTTGCCGATTTCGGCCTATTGGTTAAAAAATGA
GCTGATTTAACAAAAATTTAACGCGAATTAATTCTGTGGAATGTGTGTCAGTTAGGGTGTGGAAAGTCCC
CAGGCTCCCCAGCAGGCAGAAGTATGCAAAGCATGCATCTCAATTAGTCAGCAACCAGGTGTGGAAAGTC
CCCAGGCTCCCCAGCAGGCAGAAGTATGCAAAGCATGCATCTCAATTAGTCAGCAACCATAGTCCCGCCC
CTAACTCCGCCCATCCCGCCCCTAACTCCGCCCAGTTCCGCCCATTCTCCGCCCCATGGCTGACTAATTT
TTTTTATTTATGCAGAGGCCGAGGCCGCCTCTGCCTCTGAGCTATTCCAGAAGTAGTGAGGAGGCTTTTT
TGGAGGCCTAGGCTTTTGCAAAAAGCTCCCGGGAGCTTGTATATCCATTTTCGGATCTGATCAGCACGTG
TTGACAATTAATCATCGGCATAGTATATCGGCATAGTATAATACGACAAGGTGAGGAACTAAACCATGGC
CAAGTTGACCAGTGCCGTTCCGGTGCTCACCGCGCGCGACGTCGCCGGAGCGGTCGAGTTCTGGACCGAC
CGGCTCGGGTTCTCCCGGGACTTCGTGGAGGACGACTTCGCCGGTGTGGTCCGGGACGACGTGACCCTGT
TCATCAGCGCGGTCCAGGACCAGGTGGTGCCGGACAACACCCTGGCCTGGGTGTGGGTGCGCGGCCTGGA
CGAGCTGTACGCCGAGTGGTCGGAGGTCGTGTCCACGAACTTCCGGGACGCCTCCGGGCCGGCCATGACC
GAGATCGGCGAGCAGCCGTGGGGGCGGGAGTTCGCCCTGCGCGACCCGGCCGGCAACTGCGTGCACTTCG
TGGCCGAGGAGCAGGACTGACACGTGCTACGAGATTTCGATTCCACCGCCGCCTTCTATGAAAGGTTGGG
CTTCGGAATCGTTTTCCGGGACGCCGGCTGGATGATCCTCCAGCGCGGGGATCTCATGCTGGAGTTCTTC
GCCCACCCCAACTTGTTTATTGCAGCTTATAATGGTTACAAATAAAGCAATAGCATCACAAATTTCACAA
ATAAAGCATTTTTTTCACTGCATTCTAGTTGTGGTTTGTCCAAACTCATCAATGTATCTTATCATGTCTG
TATACCGTCGACCTCTAGCTAGAGCTTGGCGTAATCATGGTCATAGCTGTTTCCTGTGTGAAATTGTTAT
CCGCTCACAATTCCACACAACATACGAGCCGGAAGCATAAAGTGTAAAGCCTGGGGTGCCTAATGAGTGA
GCTAACTCACATTAATTGCGTTGCGCTCACTGCCCGCTTTCCAGTCGGGAAACCTGTCGTGCCAGCTGCA
TTAATGAATCGGCCAACGCGCGGGGAGAGGCGGTTTGCGTATTGGGCGCTCTTCCGCTTCCTCGCTCACT
GACTCGCTGCGCTCGGTCGTTCGGCTGCGGCGAGCGGTATCAGCTCACTCAAAGGCGGTAATACGGTTAT
CCACAGAATCAGGGGATAACGCAGGAAAGAACATGTGAGCAAAAGGCCAGCAAAAGGCCAGGAACCGTAA
AAAGGCCGCGTTGCTGGCGTTTTTCCATAGGCTCCGCCCCCCTGACGAGCATCACAAAAATCGACGCTCA
AGTCAGAGGTGGCGAAACCCGACAGGACTATAAAGATACCAGGCGTTTCCCCCTGGAAGCTCCCTCGTGC
GCTCTCCTGTTCCGACCCTGCCGCTTACCGGATACCTGTCCGCCTTTCTCCCTTCGGGAAGCGTGGCGCT
TTCTCATAGCTCACGCTGTAGGTATCTCAGTTCGGTGTAGGTCGTTCGCTCCAAGCTGGGCTGTGTGCAC
GAACCCCCCGTTCAGCCCGACCGCTGCGCCTTATCCGGTAACTATCGTCTTGAGTCCAACCCGGTAAGAC
ACGACTTATCGCCACTGGCAGCAGCCACTGGTAACAGGATTAGCAGAGCGAGGTATGTAGGCGGTGCTAC
AGAGTTCTTGAAGTGGTGGCCTAACTACGGCTACACTAGAAGAACAGTATTTGGTATCTGCGCTCTGCTG
AAGCCAGTTACCTTCGGAAAAAGAGTTGGTAGCTCTTGATCCGGCAAACAAACCACCGCTGGTAGCGGTG
GTTTTTTTGTTTGCAAGCAGCAGATTACGCGCAGAAAAAAAGGATCTCAAGAAGATCCTTTGATCTTTTC
TACGGGGTCTGACGCTCAGTGGAACGAAAACTCACGTTAAGGGATTTTGGTCATGAGATTATCAAAAAGG
ATCTTCACCTAGATCCTTTTAAATTAAAAATGAAGTTTTAAATCAATCTAAAGTATATATGAGTAAACTT
GGTCTGACAGTTACCAATGCTTAATCAGTGAGGCACCTATCTCAGCGATCTGTCTATTTCGTTCATCCAT
AGTTGCCTGACTCCCCGTCGTGTAGATAACTACGATACGGGAGGGCTTACCATCTGGCCCCAGTGCTGCA
ATGATACCGCGAGACCCACGCTCACCGGCTCCAGATTTATCAGCAATAAACCAGCCAGCCGGAAGGGCCG
AGCGCAGAAGTGGTCCTGCAACTTTATCCGCCTCCATCCAGTCTATTAATTGTTGCCGGGAAGCTAGAGT
AAGTAGTTCGCCAGTTAATAGTTTGCGCAACGTTGTTGCCATTGCTACAGGCATCGTGGTGTCACGCTCG
TCGTTTGGTATGGCTTCATTCAGCTCCGGTTCCCAACGATCAAGGCGAGTTACATGATCCCCCATGTTGT
GCAAAAAAGCGGTTAGCTCCTTCGGTCCTCCGATCGTTGTCAGAAGTAAGTTGGCCGCAGTGTTATCACT
CATGGTTATGGCAGCACTGCATAATTCTCTTACTGTCATGCCATCCGTAAGATGCTTTTCTGTGACTGGT
GAGTACTCAACCAAGTCATTCTGAGAATAGTGTATGCGGCGACCGAGTTGCTCTTGCCCGGCGTCAATAC
GGGATAATACCGCGCCACATAGCAGAACTTTAAAAGTGCTCATCATTGGAAAACGTTCTTCGGGGCGAAA
ACTCTCAAGGATCTTACCGCTGTTGAGATCCAGTTCGATGTAACCCACTCGTGCACCCAACTGATCTTCA
GCATCTTTTACTTTCACCAGCGTTTCTGGGTGAGCAAAAACAGGAAGGCAAAATGCCGCAAAAAAGGGAA
TAAGGGCGACACGGAAATGTTGAATACTCATACTCTTCCTTTTTCAATATTATTGAAGCATTTATCAGGG
TTATTGTCTCATGAGCGGATACATATTTGAATGTATTTAGAAAAATAAACAAATAGGGGTTCCGCGCACA
TTTCCCCGAAAAGTGCCACCTGACGTCGACGGATCGGGAGATCTCCCGATCCCCTATGGTGCACTCTCAG
TACAATCTGCTCTGATGCCGCATAGTTAAGCCAGTATCTGCTCCCTGCTTGTGTGTTGGAGGTCGCTGAG
TAGTGCGCGAGCAAAATTTAAGCTACAACAAGGCAAGGCTTGACCGACAATTGCATGAAGAATCTGCTTA
GGGTTAGGCGTTTTGCGCTGCTTCGCGATGTACGGGCCAGATATACGCGTTGACATTGATTATTGACTAG
TTATTAATAGTAATCAATTACGGGGTCATTAGTTCATAGCCCATATATGGAGTTCCGCGTTACATAACTT
ACGGTAAATGGCCCGCCTGGCTGACCGCCCAACGACCCCCGCCCATTGACGTCAATAATGACGTATGTTC
CCATAGTAACGCCAATAGGGACTTTCCATTGACGTCAATGGGTGGAGTATTTACGGTAAACTGCCCACTT
GGCAGTACATCAAGTGTATCATATGCCAAGTACGCCCCCTATTGACGTCAATGACGGTAAATGGCCCGCC
TGGCATTATGCCCAGTACATGACCTTATGGGACTTTCCTACTTGGCAGTACATCTACGTATTAGTCATCG
CTATTACCATGGTGATGCGGTTTTGGCAGTACATCAATGGGCGTGGATAGCGGTTTGACTCACGGGGATT
TCCAAGTCTCCACCCCATTGACGTCAATGGGAGTTTGTTTTGGCACCAAAATCAACGGGACTTTCCAAAA
TGTCGTAACAACTCCGCCCCATTGACGCAAATGGGCGGTAGGCGTGTACGGTGGGAGGTCTATATAAGCA
GCGCGTTTTGCCTGTACTGGGTCTCTCTGGTTAGACCAGATCTGAGCCTGGGAGCTCTCTGGCTAACTAG
GGAACCCACTGCTTAAGCCTCAATAAAGCTTGCCTTGAGTGCTTCAAGTAGTGTGTGCCCGTCTGTTGTG
TGACTCTGGTAACTAGAGATCCCTCAGACCCTTTTAGTCAGTGTGGAAAATCTCTAGCAGTGGCGCCCGA
ACAGGGACTTGAAAGCGAAAGGGAAACCAGAGGAGCTCTCTCGACGCAGGACTCGGCTTGCTGAAGCGCG
CACGGCAAGAGGCGAGGGGCGGCGACTGGTGAGTACGCCAAAAATTTTGACTAGCGGAGGCTAGAAGGAG
AGAGATGGGTGCGAGAGCGTCAGTATTAAGCGGGGGAGAATTAGATCGCGATGGGAAAAAATTCGGTTAA
GGCCAGGGGGAAAGAAAAAATATAAATTAAAACATATAGTATGGGCAAGCAGGGAGCTAGAACGATTCGC
AGTTAATCCTGGCCTGTTAGAAACATCAGAAGGCTGTAGACAAATACTGGGACAGCTACAACCATCCCTT
CAGACAGGATCAGAAGAACTTAGATCATTATATAATACAGTAGCAACCCTCTATTGTGTGCATCAAAGGA
TAGAGATAAAAGACACCAAGGAAGCTTTAGACAAGATAGAGGAAGAGCAAAACAAAAGTAAGACCACCGC
ACAGCAAGCGGCCGCTGATCTTCAGACCTGGAGGAGGAGATATGAGGGACAATTGGAGAAGTGAATTATA
TAAATATAAAGTAGTAAAAATTGAACCATTAGGAGTAGCACCCACCAAGGCAAAGAGAAGAGTGGTGCAG
AGAGAAAAAAGAGCAGTGGGAATAGGAGCTTTGTTCCTTGGGTTCTTGGGAGCAGCAGGAAGCACTATGG
GCGCAGCGTCAATGACGCTGACGGTACAGGCCAGACAATTATTGTCTGGTATAGTGCAGCAGCAGAACAA
TTTGCTGAGGGCTATTGAGGCGCAACAGCATCTGTTGCAACTCACAGTCTGGGGCATCAAGCAGCTCCAG
GCAAGAATCCTGGCTGTGGAAAGATACCTAAAGGATCAACAGCTCCTGGGGATTTGGGGTTGCTCTGGAA
AACTCATTTGCACCACTGCTGTGCCTTGGAATGCTAGTTGGAGTAATAAATCTCTGGAACAGATTTGGAA
TCACACGACCTGGATGGAGTGGGACAGAGAAATTAACAATTACACAAGCTTAATACACTCCTTAATTGAA
GAATCGCAAAACCAGCAAGAAAAGAATGAACAAGAATTATTGGAATTAGATAAATGGGCAAGTTTGTGGA
ATTGGTTTAACATAACAAATTGGCTGTGGTATATAAAATTATTCATAATGATAGTAGGAGGCTTGGTAGG
TTTAAGAATAGTTTTTGCTGTACTTTCTATAGTGAATAGAGTTAGGCAGGGATATTCACCATTATCGTTT
CAGACCCACCTCCCAACCCCGAGGGGACCCGACAGGCCCGAAGGAATAGAAGAAGAAGGTGGAGAGAGAG
ACAGAGACAGATCCATTCGATTAGTGAACGGATCGGCACTGCGTGCGCCAATTCTGCAGACAAATGGCAG
TATTCATCCACAATTTTAAAAGAAAAGGGGGGATTGGGGGGTACAGTGCAGGGGAAAGAATAGTAGACAT
AATAGCAACAGACATACAAACTAAAGAATTACAAAAACAAATTACAAAAATTCAAAATTTTCGGGTTTAT
TACAGGGACAGCAGAGATCCAGTTTGGTTAATTAAGGTACCGAGGGCCTATTTCCCATGATTCCTTCATA
TTTGCATATACGATACAAGGCTGTTAGAGAGATAATTAGAATTAATTTGACTGTAAACACAAAGATATTA
GTACAAAATACGTGACGTAGAAAGTAATAATTTCTTGGGTAGTTTGCAGTTTTAAAATTATGTTTTAAAA
TGGACTATCATATGCTTACCGTAACTTGAAAGTATTTCGATTTCTTGGCTTTATATATCTTGTGGAAAGG
ACGAAACACCGGAGGCCACTATGTTCGGGACGTTTTAGAGCTAGAAATAGCAAGTTAAAATAAGGCTAGT
CCGTTATCAACTTGAAAAAGTGGCACCGAGTCGGTGCTTTTTTGAATTCGCTAGCTAGGTCTTGAAAGGA
GTGGGAATTGGCTCCGGTGCCCGTCAGTGGGCAGAGCGCACATCGCCCACAGTCCCCGAGAAGTTGGGGG
GAGGGGTCGGCAATTGATCCGGTGCCTAGAGAAGGTGGCGCGGGGTAAACTGGGAAAGTGATGTCGTGTA
CTGGCTCCGCCTTTTTCCCGAGGGTGGGGGAGAACCGTATATAAGTGCAGTAGTCGCCGTGAACGTTCTT
TTTCGCAACGGGTTTGCCGCCAGAACACAGGACCGGTTCTAGAGCGCTGCCACCATGGACAAGAAGTACA
GCATCGGCCTGGACATCGGCACCAACTCTGTGGGCTGGGCCGTGATCACCGACGAGTACAAGGTGCCCAG
CAAGAAATTCAAGGTGCTGGGCAACACCGACCGGCACAGCATCAAGAAGAACCTGATCGGAGCCCTGCTG
TTCGACAGCGGCGAAACAGCCGAGGCCACCCGGCTGAAGAGAACCGCCAGAAGAAGATACACCAGACGGA
AGAACCGGATCTGCTATCTGCAAGAGATCTTCAGCAACGAGATGGCCAAGGTGGACGACAGCTTCTTCCA
CAGACTGGAAGAGTCCTTCCTGGTGGAAGAGGATAAGAAGCACGAGCGGCACCCCATCTTCGGCAACATC
GTGGACGAGGTGGCCTACCACGAGAAGTACCCCACCATCTACCACCTGAGAAAGAAACTGGTGGACAGCA
CCGACAAGGCCGACCTGCGGCTGATCTATCTGGCCCTGGCCCACATGATCAAGTTCCGGGGCCACTTCCT
GATCGAGGGCGACCTGAACCCCGACAACAGCGACGTGGACAAGCTGTTCATCCAGCTGGTGCAGACCTAC
AACCAGCTGTTCGAGGAAAACCCCATCAACGCCAGCGGCGTGGACGCCAAGGCCATCCTGTCTGCCAGAC
TGAGCAAGAGCAGACGGCTGGAAAATCTGATCGCCCAGCTGCCCGGCGAGAAGAAGAATGGCCTGTTCGG
AAACCTGATTGCCCTGAGCCTGGGCCTGACCCCCAACTTCAAGAGCAACTTCGACCTGGCCGAGGATGCC
AAACTGCAGCTGAGCAAGGACACCTACGACGACGACCTGGACAACCTGCTGGCCCAGATCGGCGACCAGT
ACGCCGACCTGTTTCTGGCCGCCAAGAACCTGTCCGACGCCATCCTGCTGAGCGACATCCTGAGAGTGAA
CACCGAGATCACCAAGGCCCCCCTGAGCGCCTCTATGATCAAGAGATACGACGAGCACCACCAGGACCTG
ACCCTGCTGAAAGCTCTCGTGCGGCAGCAGCTGCCTGAGAAGTACAAAGAGATTTTCTTCGACCAGAGCA
AGAACGGCTACGCCGGCTACATTGACGGCGGAGCCAGCCAGGAAGAGTTCTACAAGTTCATCAAGCCCAT
CCTGGAAAAGATGGACGGCACCGAGGAACTGCTCGTGAAGCTGAACAGAGAGGACCTGCTGCGGAAGCAG
CGGACCTTCGACAACGGCAGCATCCCCCACCAGATCCACCTGGGAGAGCTGCACGCCATTCTGCGGCGGC
AGGAAGATTTTTACCCATTCCTGAAGGACAACCGGGAAAAGATCGAGAAGATCCTGACCTTCCGCATCCC
CTACTACGTGGGCCCTCTGGCCAGGGGAAACAGCAGATTCGCCTGGATGACCAGAAAGAGCGAGGAAACC
ATCACCCCCTGGAACTTCGAGGAAGTGGTGGACAAGGGCGCTTCCGCCCAGAGCTTCATCGAGCGGATGA
CCAACTTCGATAAGAACCTGCCCAACGAGAAGGTGCTGCCCAAGCACAGCCTGCTGTACGAGTACTTCAC
CGTGTATAACGAGCTGACCAAAGTGAAATACGTGACCGAGGGAATGAGAAAGCCCGCCTTCCTGAGCGGC
GAGCAGAAAAAGGCCATCGTGGACCTGCTGTTCAAGACCAACCGGAAAGTGACCGTGAAGCAGCTGAAAG
AGGACTACTTCAAGAAAATCGAGTGCTTCGACTCCGTGGAAATCTCCGGCGTGGAAGATCGGTTCAACGC
CTCCCTGGGCACATACCACGATCTGCTGAAAATTATCAAGGACAAGGACTTCCTGGACAATGAGGAAAAC
GAGGACATTCTGGAAGATATCGTGCTGACCCTGACACTGTTTGAGGACAGAGAGATGATCGAGGAACGGC
TGAAAACCTATGCCCACCTGTTCGACGACAAAGTGATGAAGCAGCTGAAGCGGCGGAGATACACCGGCTG
GGGCAGGCTGAGCCGGAAGCTGATCAACGGCATCCGGGACAAGCAGTCCGGCAAGACAATCCTGGATTTC
CTGAAGTCCGACGGCTTCGCCAACAGAAACTTCATGCAGCTGATCCACGACGACAGCCTGACCTTTAAAG
AGGACATCCAGAAAGCCCAGGTGTCCGGCCAGGGCGATAGCCTGCACGAGCACATTGCCAATCTGGCCGG
CAGCCCCGCCATTAAGAAGGGCATCCTGCAGACAGTGAAGGTGGTGGACGAGCTCGTGAAAGTGATGGGC
CGGCACAAGCCCGAGAACATCGTGATCGAAATGGCCAGAGAGAACCAGACCACCCAGAAGGGACAGAAGA
ACAGCCGCGAGAGAATGAAGCGGATCGAAGAGGGCATCAAAGAGCTGGGCAGCCAGATCCTGAAAGAACA
CCCCGTGGAAAACACCCAGCTGCAGAACGAGAAGCTGTACCTGTACTACCTGCAGAATGGGCGGGATATG
TACGTGGACCAGGAACTGGACATCAACCGGCTGTCCGACTACGATGTGGACCATATCGTGCCTCAGAGCT
TTCTGAAGGACGACTCCATCGACAACAAGGTGCTGACCAGAAGCGACAAGAACCGGGGCAAGAGCGACAA
CGTGCCCTCCGAAGAGGTCGTGAAGAAGATGAAGAACTACTGGCGGCAGCTGCTGAACGCCAAGCTGATT
ACCCAGAGAAAGTTCGACAATCTGACCAAGGCCGAGAGAGGCGGCCTGAGCGAACTGGATAAGGCCGGCT
TCATCAAGAGACAGCTGGTGGAAACCCGGCAGATCACAAAGCACGTGGCACAGATCCTGGACTCCCGGAT
GAACACTAAGTACGACGAGAATGACAAGCTGATCCGGGAAGTGAAAGTGATCACCCTGAAGTCCAAGCTG
GTGTCCGATTTCCGGAAGGATTTCCAGTTTTACAAAGTGCGCGAGATCAACAACTACCACCACGCCCACG
ACGCCTACCTGAACGCCGTCGTGGGAACCGCCCTGATCAAAAAGTACCCTAAGCTGGAAAGCGAGTTCGT
GTACGGCGACTACAAGGTGTACGACGTGCGGAAGATGATCGCCAAGAGCGAGCAGGAAATCGGCAAGGCT
ACCGCCAAGTACTTCTTCTACAGCAACATCATGAACTTTTTCAAGACCGAGATTACCCTGGCCAACGGCG
AGATCCGGAAGCGGCCTCTGATCGAGACAAACGGCGAAACCGGGGAGATCGTGTGGGATAAGGGCCGGGA
TTTTGCCACCGT
Features (pLannotate 1.2.2; 33 found; start..end, strand, type, name):
    994..1591    +  CDS            PuroR (fragment): puromycin N-acetyltransferase; pac from Streptomyces; confers resistance to puromycin
   1607..2195    +  misc_feature   WPRE: woodchuck hepatitis virus posttranscriptional regulatory element
   2246..2265    +  misc_feature   cPPT/CTS (fragment): central polypurine tract and central termination sequence of HIV-1
   2267..2500    +  LTR            3' LTR (ΔU3): self-inactivating 3' long terminal repeat (LTR) from HIV-1
   2532..2756    +  polyA_signal   bGH poly(A) signal: bovine growth hormone polyadenylation signal
   2760..2781    +  promoter       SV40 promoter (fragment): SV40 enhancer and early promoter
   2802..3230    +  rep_origin     f1 ori (sequence partly withheld): f1 bacteriophage origin of replication; arrow indicates direction of (+) strand synthesis
   3244..3573    +  promoter       SV40 promoter: SV40 enhancer and early promoter
   3621..3668    +  promoter       EM7 promoter: synthetic bacterial promoter&nbsp
   3687..4061    +  CDS            BleoR: antibiotic-binding protein; Sh ble from Streptoalloteichus hindustanus; confers resistance to bleomycin, phleomycin, and Zeocin™
   4071..4196    +  CDS            ble (fragment): BLE_KLEPN - Experimental evidence at protein level: Swiss-Prot protein existence level 1. Binding protein with a strong affinity to the bleomycin family of antibiotics. Binds to CL990; an antimitotic-antibiotic compound. From Klebsiella pneumoniae.
   4191..4312    +  polyA_signal   SV40 poly(A) signal: SV40 polyadenylation signal
   4383..4405    -  protein_bind   lac operator (fragment): The lac repressor binds to the lac operator to inhibit transcription in E. coli. This inhibition can be relieved by adding lactose or isopropyl-β-D-thiogalactopyranoside (IPTG). lac repressor encoded by lacI
   4409..4439    -  promoter       lac promoter: promoter for the E. coli lac operon
   4454..4475    -  protein_bind   CAP binding site: CAP binding activates transcription in the presence of cAMP. E. coli catabolite activator protein
   4488..4580    -  CDS            lacI (fragment): lac repressor; lacI; The lac repressor binds to the lac operator to inhibit transcription in E. coli. This inhibition can be relieved by adding lactose or isopropyl-β-D-thiogalactopyranoside (IPTG).
   4763..5351    -  rep_origin     ori: high-copy-number ColE1/pMB1/pBR322/pUC origin of replication
   5522..6382    -  CDS            AmpR: β-lactamase; bla; confers resistance to ampicillin, carbenicillin, and related antibiotics
   6383..6487    -  promoter       AmpR promoter: bla
   6546..6598    -  misc_feature   bom (fragment): basis of mobility region from pBR322
   6753..7132    +  enhancer       CMV enhancer: human cytomegalovirus immediate early enhancer
   7133..7332    +  promoter       CMV promoter: human cytomegalovirus (CMV) immediate early promoter
   7350..7530    +  LTR            5' LTR (truncated): truncated 5' long terminal repeat (LTR) from HIV-1
   7577..7702    +  misc_feature   HIV-1 Ψ: packaging signal of human immunodeficiency virus type 1
   7686..8049    +  CDS            HIV-1 gag (fragment): gag protein from human immunodeficiency virus 1; gag
   8195..8428    +  misc_feature   RRE: The Rev response element (RRE) of HIV-1 allows for Rev-dependent mRNA export from the nucleus to the cytoplasm.
   8805..8905    +  CDS            Rev (fragment): human immunodeficiency virus 1 (HIV-1) Rev protein; rev; enhances nuclear export of unspliced and incompletely spliced viral mRNAs
   8955..9072    +  misc_feature   cPPT/CTS: central polypurine tract and central termination sequence of HIV-1
   9123..9363    +  promoter       U6 promoter: RNA polymerase III promoter for human U6 snRNA
   9393..9468    +  misc_RNA       gRNA scaffold: guide RNA scaffold for the Streptococcus pyogenes CRISPR/Cas9 system
   9486..9504    +  CDS            small t antigen (fragment): SV40 (simian virus 40) small t antigen
   9530..9741    +  promoter       EF-1α core promoter: core promoter for human elongation factor EF-1α
   9766..856     +  CDS            Cas9 (across the origin): Cas9 (Csn1) endonuclease from the Streptococcus pyogenes Type II CRISPR/Cas system generates RNA-guided double strand breaks in DNA
