[The description below was written by a language model from this plasmid's Addgene catalogue record and pLannotate feature annotations shown in this document.]
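Description:
pLentiCRISPRv2_mPTK7-gRNA3 is a third-generation-style, self-inactivating lentiviral CRISPR vector built on the LentiCRISPR v2 backbone and intended to knock out mouse Ptk7 (protein tyrosine kinase 7). It is an all-in-one design of about 13 kb. A human U6 RNA polymerase III promoter drives a single guide RNA, consisting of a 20-nt Ptk7-targeting spacer fused to the Streptococcus pyogenes gRNA scaffold. Downstream, an EF-1α core promoter drives S. pyogenes Cas9, followed by a puromycin N-acetyltransferase coding sequence. The annotation does not show the linker between Cas9 and PuroR. A WPRE after the puromycin marker enhances transcript stability and expression.

The viral elements comprise a CMV enhancer/promoter fused to a truncated HIV-1 5' LTR, which allows Tat-independent production of genomic RNA in packaging cells. They also include the Ψ packaging signal with a gag fragment, the RRE for Rev-dependent nuclear export, a cPPT/CTS to aid nuclear import, and a ΔU3 3' LTR that inactivates the LTR promoter after integration. Packaging and envelope functions must be supplied in trans.

Outside the LTRs, the backbone carries a high-copy pUC-type origin and AmpR for propagation and ampicillin selection in E. coli. It also has an f1 origin and an SV40/EM7-driven BleoR cassette, which is not transferred with the virus. The record lists a recombination-deficient strain for propagation, which suits the repeated LTR sequences.

Transduced mouse cells can be selected with puromycin, giving stable Cas9 and guide expression that disrupts Ptk7. The name suggests this is one of several guides against the gene.
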