Addgene plasmid #249198: pLentiCRISPRv2_mPTK7-gRNA3
Purpose: mouse PTK7 CRISPR KO
Depositing lab: Weihong Tan. Depositing organization: Hangzhou Institute of Medicine, Chinese Academy of Sciences. Publication: SPARK-seq: A high-throughput platform for aptamer discovery and kinetic profiling. Luo G, Song J, Fu Y, Jiang Y, Gao Y, Zhong Z, Li L, Wei Y, Jia HR, Guo L, Fu T, Wu Q, Tan W. Science. 2026 Jan;391(6780):eadv6127. doi: 10.1126/science.adv6127. Epub 2026 Jan 1. PubMed 41477891.
Backbone
  Vector backbone: LentiCRISPR v2
  Backbone manufacturer: Feng Zhang, Addgene plasmid #52961
  Vector type: Lentiviral, CRISPR
Growth in bacteria
  Bacterial resistance: Ampicillin, 100 μg/mL
  Growth temperature: 37°C
  Growth strain: NEB Stable
  Copy number: High Copy
Gene/Insert
  Gene/Insert name: PTK7
  gRNA/shRNA sequence: GAGGCCACTATGTTCGGGAC
  Species: M. musculus (mouse)
  Entrez Gene: Ptk7 (a.k.a. 8430404F20Rik, chz, mPTK7/CCK4)
  Promoter: U6
  Cloning method: Restriction Enzyme; 5′ cloning site Unknown (unknown if destroyed)
Terms and licenses: Academic/Nonprofit Terms; Industry Terms: Not Available to Industry
How to cite: pLentiCRISPRv2_mPTK7-gRNA3 was a gift from Weihong Tan (Addgene plasmid # 249198 ; http://n2t.net/addgene:249198 ; RRID:Addgene_249198)
